>Addgene plasmid #120887 | pVLAD6-mmPtch1-B-NNQ-TEV-SBP | addgene full sequence | sequence record 233192 | Addgene NGS Result
GGCACTGGCCGTCGTTTTACAACGTCGTGACTGGGAAAACCCTGGCGTTACCCAACTTAATCGCCTTGCA
GCACATCCCCCTTTCGCCAGCTGGCGTAATAGCGAAGAGGCCCGCACCGATCGCCCTTCCCAACAGTTGC
GCAGCCTGAATGGCGAATGGCGCCTGATGCGGTATTTTCTCCTTACGCATCTGTGCGGTATTTCACACCG
CATATGGTGCACTCTCAGTACAATCTGCTCTGATGCCGCATAGTTAAGCCAGCCCCGACACCCGCCAACA
CCCGCTGACGCGCCCTGACGGGCTTGTCTGCTCCCGGCATCCGCTTACAGACAAGCTGTGACCGTCTCCG
GGAGCTGCATGTGTCAGAGGTTTTCACCGTCATCACCGAAACGCGCGAGACGAAAGGGCCTCGTGATACG
CCTATTTTTATAGGTTAATGTCATGATAATAATGGTTTCTTAGACGTCAGGTGGCACTTTTCGGGGAAAT
GTGCGCGGAACCCCTATTTGTTTATTTTTCTAAATACATTCAAATATGTATCCGCTCATGAGACAATAAC
CCTGATAAATGCTTCAATAATATTGAAAAAGGAAGAGTATGAGTATTCAACATTTCCGTGTCGCCCTTAT
TCCCTTTTTTGCGGCATTTTGCCTTCCTGTTTTTGCTCACCCAGAAACGCTGGTGAAAGTAAAAGATGCT
GAAGATCAGTTGGGTGCACGAGTGGGTTACATCGAACTGGATCTCAACAGCGGTAAGATCCTTGAGAGTT
TTCGCCCCGAAGAACGTTTTCCAATGATGAGCACTTTTAAAGTTCTGCTATGTGGCGCGGTATTATCCCG
TATTGACGCCGGGCAAGAGCAACTCGGTCGCCGCATACACTATTCTCAGAATGACTTGGTTGAGTACTCA
CCAGTCACAGAAAAGCATCTTACGGATGGCATGACAGTAAGAGAATTATGCAGTGCTGCCATAACCATGA
GTGATAACACTGCGGCCAACTTACTTCTGACAACGATCGGAGGACCGAAGGAGCTAACCGCTTTTTTGCA
CAACATGGGGGATCATGTAACTCGCCTTGATCGTTGGGAACCGGAGCTGAATGAAGCCATACCAAACGAC
GAGCGTGACACCACGATGCCTGTAGCAATGGCAACAACGTTGCGCAAACTATTAACTGGCGAACTACTTA
CTCTAGCTTCCCGGCAACAATTAATAGACTGGATGGAGGCGGATAAAGTTGCAGGACCACTTCTGCGCTC
GGCCCTTCCGGCTGGCTGGTTTATTGCTGATAAATCTGGAGCCGGTGAGCGTGGGTCTCGCGGTATCATT
GCAGCACTGGGGCCAGATGGTAAGCCCTCCCGTATCGTAGTTATCTACACGACGGGGAGTCAGGCAACTA
TGGATGAACGAAATAGACAGATCGCTGAGATAGGTGCCTCACTGATTAAGCATTGGTAACTGTCAGACCA
AGTTTACTCATATATACTTTAGATTGATTTAAAACTTCATTTTTAATTTAAAAGGATCTAGGTGAAGATC
CTTTTTGATAATCTCATGACCAAAATCCCTTAACGTGAGTTTTCGTTCCACTGAGCGTCAGACCCCGTAG
AAAAGATCAAAGGATCTTCTTGAGATCCTTTTTTTCTGCGCGTAATCTGCTGCTTGCAAACAAAAAAACC
ACCGCTACCAGCGGTGGTTTGTTTGCCGGATCAAGAGCTACCAACTCTTTTTCCGAAGGTAACTGGCTTC
AGCAGAGCGCAGATACCAAATACTGTTCTTCTAGTGTAGCCGTAGTTAGGCCACCACTTCAAGAACTCTG
TAGCACCGCCTACATACCTCGCTCTGCTAATCCTGTTACCAGTGGCTGCTGCCAGTGGCGATAAGTCGTG
TCTTACCGGGTTGGACTCAAGACGATAGTTACCGGATAAGGCGCAGCGGTCGGGCTGAACGGGGGGTTCG
TGCACACAGCCCAGCTTGGAGCGAACGACCTACACCGAACTGAGATACCTACAGCGTGAGCTATGAGAAA
GCGCCACGCTTCCCGAAGGGAGAAAGGCGGACAGGTATCCGGTAAGCGGCAGGGTCGGAACAGGAGAGCG
CACGAGGGAGCTTCCAGGGGGAAACGCCTGGTATCTTTATAGTCCTGTCGGGTTTCGCCACCTCTGACTT
GAGCGTCGATTTTTGTGATGCTCGTCAGGGGGGCGGAGCCTATGGAAAAACGCCAGCAACGCGGCCTTTT
TACGGTTCCTGGCCTTTTGCTGGCCTTTTGCTCACATGTTCTTTCCTGCGTTATCCCCTGATTCTGTGGA
TAACCGTATTACCGCCTTTGAGTGAGCTGATACCGCTCGCCGCAGCCGAACGACCGAGCGCAGCGAGTCA
GTGAGCGAGGAAGCGGAAGAGCGCCCAATACGCAAACCGCCTCTCCCCGCGCGTTGGCCGATTCATTAAT
GCAGCTGGCACGACAGGTTTCCCGACTGGAAAGCGGGCAGTGAGCGCAACGCAATTAATGTGAGTTAGCT
CACTCATTAGGCACCCCAGGCTTTACACTTTATGCTTCCGGCTCGTATGTTGTGTGGAATTGTGAGCGGA
TAACAATTTCACACAGGAAACAGCTATGACCATGATTACGAATTGGCCGCCGGTTAGCAACTTGTATGTT
AACACGCCGACGGCGTACCAGTCAAACGAACGTGCATAGTTGTGGTGTCGAATTTTTTCCGGACTAAAAT
ACTCCAACGTGCCGTCGTGCACGCTAAGTGAGTTTTCGTGTTTGCACAATCCGTAATCGCAAACATACAC
GCGATCAAGTGCTTCGAAATATAAGACATTTTCGAGTTTTATGTCGTTGTGTATGAAATTGTGCTTGTGC
AAATCGTTGAGCGCTTCACACAGCTGTCTAATAATATTGCTAACAAGTTGGTACGAAAGCTCGCCTTTAA
TTTGTAGTGTTTCAAATAAATCGGGACAGTCAATGTAGTCCATCACGATCACTTGGTTGTTGATGGAACC
GTGATTAAAATAGATTTTTATAAAATTTGGGTGGTCGCTCATTAACTGGTGAACTTTTATTTCGTCAGCG
TTAAAATTGTGCGCCGAAATTGTTTTCTGCAAATACAATTTGCTAGTGGGCTTGTGCGATAAAATAGATA
TTTTGCCAAAGCGCCCGTTGATTATTTTATACCGAGTTTTGACGTTTTTGCAGTTTTCGTAAAATTGTAC
CAGCGTTTGCAGCGTAGCATTTGTGGTGGCCATGACGAATCGTAGATATGAATCTGTACAATCTTATTTA
TTCAATAATAGGAACAACAAAATTGATGCGCATCAATTTTTTGAACGTGTCGATACTGCGGAAGCGCAAA
TTATCAAAAACAACATTTACGACAACACAGTGGTGCTGAACAGAGATGTTCTTTTAAATATTTTAAAGCT
TGCCAACGACGTTTTTGACAACAAAGCATACATGTACGTCGACGACAGCGAAGTGTCTCGCCACTACAAT
GCTGTAGTAAAAATGAAAAGGCTTGTTATCGGCGTGCGAGCTTGAGACAATCTCTTTACAATACAATTGC
TTACATTGAGCGGTTGTTAAATATCGGCACGGTAAACGATAGCGAAATTACAATGCTTATAGCAGATTTT
TACGATTTGTATTCCAATTATAATATTGAATTGCCACCACCCCAAGCGCTGCCTCGAAGCAGACGACCTT
CCGTTGTGCAGCCAGCGGCGCCTGCGCCGGTGCCCACAATCGTGCGCGAACAAACTAAACCAGAACAAAT
TATACCGGCGGCACCGCCGCCACCACCTTCTCCCGTGCCTAACATTCCAGCGCCTCCACCACCACCACCA
CCATCGATGTCTGAATTGCCGCCCGCTCCACCAATGCCGACGGAACCTCAACCCGCTGCACCTTTAGACG
ACAGACAACAATTGTTGGAAGCTATTAGAAACGAAAAAAATCGCACTCGTCTCAGACCGGTCAAACCAAA
AACGGCGCCCGAAACCAGTACAATAGTTGAGGTGCCGACTGTGTTGCCTAAAGAGACATTTGAGCCTAAA
CCGCCGTCTGCATCACCGCCACCACCTCCGCCTCCGCCTCCGCCGCCAGCCCCGCCTGCGCCTCCACCGA
TGGTAGATTTATCATCAGCTCCACCACCGCCGCCATTAGTAGATTTGCCGTCTGAAATGTTACCACCGCC
TGCACCATCGCTTTCTAACGTGTTGTCTGAATTAAAATCGGGCACAGTTAGATTGAAACCCGCCCAAAAA
CGCCCGCAATCAGAAATAATTCCAAAAAGCTCAACTACAAATTTGATCGCGGACGTGTTAGCCGACACAA
TTAATAGGCGTCGTGTGGCTATGGCAAAATCGTCTTCGGAAGCAACTTCTAACGACGAGGGTTGGGACGA
CGACGATAATCGGCCTAATAAAGCTAACACGCCCGATGTTAAATATGTCCAAGCTTTATTTAACGTGTTT
ACGTCGAGTCAATTGTACACTAACGACAGTGATGAAAGAAATACAAAAGCGCATAATATTTTGAACGACG
TCGAACCTTTATTACAAAACAAAACACAAACGAATATCGACAAAGCTAGATTGCTGCTACAAGATTTGGC
AAGTTTTGTGGCGTTGAGCGAAAATCCATTAGATAGTCCAGCCATCGGTTCGGAAAAACAACCCTTGTTT
GAAACTAATCGAAACCTATTTTACAAATCTATTGAGGATTTAATATTTAAATTCAGATATAAAGACGCTG
AAAATCATTTGATTTTCGCTCTAACATACCACCCTAAAGATTATAAATTTAATGAATTATTAAAATACGT
ACAACAATTGTCTGTAAATCAACAACGCACAGAATCTAGCGCTTAATAAATGTACTAATAACAATGTATC
GTGTTTTAATACGCCGGACCAGTGAACAGAGGTGCGTCTGGTGCAAACTCCTTTACTTTGAACACCAGGG
AAACTTCAAGGAGAATTTCCTCCTCTTCAGCAGAGTCGGTACCGATGTAAACGATGGGCTTGTAGAAGTT
CTCCCAGATGACACGATCGATGAACTGTTCGAACGAGTTGGTGTACTCAGAGTGAAGGTTCATTATTGGG
CAGCCGCCGCCCTTCTTAGCCAGGCTGATGCGGTACTCGTTGTTGCTGCCCACCCATGAAGGCTCGACGA
TCCTAATCACGTCATGAGGTACATAGTCGGGGTCGCAACGCAGAGCGTGTTGGGCCAGGAATTTGTAACA
ACGGTTGGGTCTAGTGGGACGCATGTTGACAACAAGGAAAACATCCATCACTTCTTGGTCGTTAACAATG
GGGAAGCTGTCTTCCATGAAGCGGGTCCAAGTTTCCCTGTAGAACTCTTTTCCTTTCCATCCAACGACAA
GCTTCATCGTGTCGGGTTTAACATTACGGATTTCCTTGAAGAGAGTGAGTTTTTGGTTCTTGCCGGGTCC
CAGGAAAGGATCAGATCTTCAATATTGGCCATTAGCCATATTATTCATTGGTTATATAGCATAAATCAAT
ATTGGCTATTGGCCATTGCATACGTTGTATCTATATCATAATATGTACATTTATATTGGCTCATGTCCAA
TATGACCGCCATGTTGGCATTGATTATTGACTAGTTATTAATAGTAATCAATTACGGGGTCATTAGTTCA
TAGCCCATATATGGAGTTCCGCGTTACATAACTTACGGTAAATGGCCCGCCTGGCTGACCGCCCAACGAC
CCCCGCCCATTGACGTCAATAATGACGTATGTTCCCATAGTAACGCCAATAGGGACTTTCCATTGACGTC
AATGGGTGGAGTATTTACGGTAAACTGCCCACTTGGCAGTACATCAAGTGTATCATATGCCAAGTCCGCC
CCCTATTGACGTCAATGACGGTAAATGGCCCGCCTGGCATTATGCCCAGTACATGACCTTACGGGACTTT
CCTACTTGGCAGTACATCTACGTATTAGTCATCGCTATTACCATGGTGATGCGGTTTTGGCAGTACACCA
ATGGGCGTGGATAGCGGTTTGACTCACGGGGATTTCCAAGTCTCCACCCCATTGACGTCAATGGGAGTTT
GTTTTGGCACCAAAATCAACGGGACTTTCCAAAATGTCGTAATAACCCCGCCCCGTTGACGCAAATGGGC
GGTAGGCGTGTACGGTGGGAGGTCTATATAAGCAGAGCTCGTTTAGTGAACCGTCAGATCACTAGAAGCT
TTATTGCGGTAGTTTATCACAGTTAAATTGCTAACGCAGTCAGTGCTTCTGACACAACAGTCTCGAACTT
AAGCTGCAGAAGTTGGTCGTGAGGCACTGGGCAGGTAAGTATCAAGGTTACAAGACAGGTTTAAGGAGAC
CAATAGAAACTGGGCTTGTCGAGACAGAGAAGACTCTTGCGTTTCTGATAGGCACCTATTGGTCTTACTG
ACATCCACTTTGCCTTTCTCTCCACAGGTGTCCACTCCCAGTTCAATTACAGCTCTTAAGGCTAGAGTAC
TTAATACGACTCACTATAGGCTAGCCTCGAGAATTCACGCGTGGTACCTCTAGACACCATGGCCTCGGCT
GGTAACGCCGCCGGGGCCCTGGGCAGGCAGGCCGGCGGCGGGAGGCGCAGACGGACCGGGGGACCGCACC
GCGCCGCGCCGGACCGGGACTATCTGCACCGGCCCAGCTACTGCGACGCCGCCTTCGCTCTGGAGCAGAT
TTCCAAGGGGAAGGCTACTGGCCGGAAAGCGCCGCTGTGGCTGAGAGCGAAGTTTCAGAGACTCTTATTT
AAACTGGGTTGTTACATTCAAAAGAACTGCGGCAAGTTTTTGGTTGTGGGTCTCCTCATATTTGGGGCCT
TCGCTGTGGGATTAAAGGCAGCTAATCTCGAGACCAACGTGGAGGAGCTGTGGGTGGAAGTTGGTGGACG
AGTGAGTCGAGAATTAAATTATACCCGTCAGAAGATAGGAGAAGAGGCTATGTTTAATCCTCAACTCATG
ATACAGACTCCAAAAGAAGAAGGCGCTAATGTTCTGACCACAGAGGCTCTCCTGCAACACCTGGACTCAG
CACTCCAGGCCAGTCGTGTGCACGTCTACATGTATAACAGGCAATGGAAGTTGGAACATTTGTGCTACAA
ATCAGGGGAACTTATCACGGAGACAGGTTACATGGATCAGATAATAGAATACCTTTACCCTTGCTTAATC
ATTACACCTTTGGACTGCTTCTGGGAAGGGGCAAAGCTACAGTCCGGGACAGCATACCTCCTAGGTAAGC
CTCCTTTACGGTGGACAAACTTTGACCCCTTGGAATTCCTAGAAGAGTTAAAGAAAATAAACTACCAAGT
GGACAGCTGGGAGGAAATGCTGAATAAAGCCGAAGTTGGCCATGGGTACATGGACCGGCCTTGCCTCAAC
CCAGCCGACCCAGATTGCCCTGCCACAGCCCCTAACAAAAATTCAACCAAACCTCTTGATGTGGCCCTTG
TTTTGAATGGTGGATGTCAAGGTTTATCCAGGAAGTATATGCATTGGCAGGAGGAGTTGATTGTGGGTGG
TACCGTCAAGAATGCCACTGGAAAACTTGTCAGCGCTCACGCCCTGCAAACCATGTTCCAGTTAATGACT
CCCAAGCAAATGTATGAACACTTCAGGGGCTACGACTATGTCTCTCACATCAACTGGAATGAAGACAGGG
CAGCCGCCATCCTGGAGGCCTGGCAGAGGACTTACGTGGAGGTGGTTCATCAAAGTGTCGCCCCAAACTC
CACTCAAAAGGTGCTTCCCTTCACAACCACGACCCTGGACGACATCCTAAAATCCTTCTCTGATGTCAGT
GTCATCCGAGTGGCCAGCGGCTACCTACTGATGCTTGCCTATGCCTGTTTAACCATGCTGCGCTGGGACT
GCTCCAAGTCCCAGGGTGCCGTGGGGCTGGCTGGCGTCCTGTTGGTTGCGCTGTCAGTGGCTGCAGGATT
GGGCCTCTGCTCCTTGATTGGCATTTCTTTTAATGCTGCGACAACTCAGGTTTTGCCGTTTCTTGCTCTT
GGTGTTGGTGTGAATAATGTCTTCCTCCTGGCCCATGCATTCAGTGAAACAGGACAGAATAAGAGGATTC
CATTTGAGGACAGGACTGGGGAGTGCCTCAAGCGCACCGGAGCCAGCGTGGCCCTCACCTCCATCAGCAA
TGTCACCGCCTTCTTCATGGCCGCATTGATCCCTATCCCTGCCCTGCGAGCGTTCTCCCTCCAGGCTGCT
GTGGTGGTGGTATTCAATTTTGCTATGGTTCTGCTCATTTTTCCTGCAATTCTCAGCATGGATTTATACA
GACGTGAGGACAGAAGATTGGATATTTTCTGCTGTTTCACAAGCCCCTGTGTCAGCAGGGTGATTCAAGT
TGAGCCACAGGCCTACACAGAGCCTATGCAGTCCACCGTTCAGCTCCGCACAGAGTATGACCCTCACACG
CACGTGTACTACACCACCGCCGAGCCACGCTCTGAGATCTCTGTACAGCCTGTTACCGTCACCCAGGACA
ACCTCAGCTGTCAGAGTCCCGAGAGCACCAGCTCTACCAGGGACCTGCTCTCCCAGTTCTCAGACTCCAG
CCTCCACTGCCTCGAGCCCCCCTGCACCAAGTGGACACTCTCTTCGTTTGCAGAGAAGCACTATGCTCCT
TTCCTCCTGAAACCCAAAGCCAAGGTTGTGGTAATCCTTCTTTTCCTGGGCTTGCTGGGGGTCAGCCTTT
ATGGGACCACCCGAGTGAGAGACGGGCTGGACCTCACGGACATTGTTCCCCGGGAAACCAGAGAATATGA
CTTCATAGCTGCCCAGTTCAAGTACTTCTCTTTCTACAACATGTATATAGTCACCCAGAAAGCAGACTAC
CCGAATATCCAGCACCTACTTTACGACCTTCATAAGAGTTTCAGCAATGTGAAGTATGTCATGCTGGAGG
AGAACAAGCAACTTCCCCAAATGTGGCTGCACTACTTTAGAGACTGGCTTCAAGGACTTCAGGATGCATT
TGACAGTGACTGGGAAACTGGGAGGATCATGCCAAACAATTATAAAAATGGATCAGATGACGGGGTCCTC
GCTTACAAACTCCTGGTGCAGACTGGCAGCCGAGACAAGCCCATCGACATTAGTCAGTTGACTAAACAGC
GTCTGGTAGACGCAGATGGCATCATTAATCCGAGCGCTTTCTACATCTACCTGACCGCTTGGGTCAGCAA
CGACCCTGTAGCTTACGCTGCCTCCCAGGCCAACATCCGGCCTCACCGGCCGGAGTGGGTCCATGACAAA
GCCGACTACATGCCAGAGACCAGGCTGAGAATCCCAGCAGCAGAGCCCATCGAGTACGCTCAGTTCCCTT
TCTACCTCAACGGCCTACGAGACACCTCAGACTTTGTGGAAGCCATAGAAAAAGTGAGAGTCATCTGTAA
CAACTATACGAGCCTGGGACTGTCCAGCTACCCCAATGGCTACCCCTTCCTGTTCTGGGAGCAATACATC
AGCCTGCGCCACTGGCTGCTGCTATCCATCAGCGTGGTGCTGGCCTGCACGTTTCTAGTGTGCGCAGTCT
TCCTCCTGAACCCCTGGACGGCCGGGATCATTGTCATGGTCCTGGCTCTGATGACCGTTGAGCTCTTTGG
CATGATGGGCCTCATTGGGATCAAGCTGAGTGCTGTGCCTGTGGTCATCCTGATTGCATCTGTTGGCATC
GGAGTGCAGTTCACCGTCCACGTGGCTTTGGCCTTTCTGACAGCCATTGGGGACAAGAACCACAGGGCTA
TGCTCGCTCTGGAACACATGTTTGCTCCCGTTCTGGACGGTGCTGTGTCCACTCTGCTGGGTGTACTGAT
GCTTGCAGGGTCCGAATTTGATTTCATTGTCAGATACTTCTTTGCCGTCCTGGCCATTCTCACCGTCTTG
GGGGTTCTCAATGGACTGGTTCTGCTGCCTGTCCTCTTATCCTTCTTTGGACCGTGTCCTGAGGTGTCTC
CAGCCAATGGCCTAAACCGACTGCCCACTCCTTCGCCTGAGCCGCCTCCAAGTGTCGTCCGGTTTGCCGT
GCCTCCTGGTCACACGAACAATGGGTCTGATTCCTCCGACTCGGAGTACAGCTCTCAGACCACGGTGTCT
GGCATCAGTGAGGAGCTCAGGCAATACGAAGCACAGCAGGGTGCCGGAGGCCCTGCCCACCAAGTGATTG
TGGAAGCCACAGAAAACCCTGTCTTTGCCCGGTCCACTGTGGTCCATCCGGACTCCAGACATCAGCCTCC
CTTGACCCCTCGGCAACAGCCCCACCTGGACTCTGGCTCCTTGTCCCCTGGACGGCAAGGCCAGCAGCCT
CGAAGGGATGAAAATCTGTACTTCCAGTCCGGCATGGATGAAAAGACCACCGGTTGGCGTGGTGGTCATG
TTGTTGAAGGTCTGGCAGGCGAACTGGAACAGCTGCGTGCACGTCTGGAACATCATCCGCAGGGTCAGCG
TGAACCGTAAGCGGCCGCAGTGAGCAAGGGCGAGGAGCTGTTCACCGGGGTGGTGCCCATCCTGGTCGAG
CTGGACGGCGACGTAAACGGCCACAAGTTCAGCGTGTCCGGCGAGGGCGAGGGCGATGCCACCTACGGCA
AGCTGACCCTGAAGTTCATCTGCACCACCGGCAAGCTGCCCGTGCCCTGGCCCACCCTCGTGACCACCCT
GACCTACGGCGTGCAGTGCTTCAGCCGCTACCCCGACCACATGAAGCAGCACGACTTCTTCAAGTCCGCC
ATGCCCGAAGGCTACGTCCAGGAGCGCACCATCTTCTTCAAGGACGACGGCAACTACAAGACCCGCGCCG
AGGTGAAGTTCGAGGGCGACACCCTGGTGAACCGCATCGAGCTGAAGGGCATCGACTTCAAGGAGGACGG
CAACATCCTGGGGCACAAGCTGGAGTACAACTACAACAGCCACAACGTCTATATCATGGCCGACAAGCAG
AAGAACGGCATCAAGGTGAACTTCAAGATCCGCCACAACATCGAGGACGGCAGCGTGCAGCTCGCCGACC
ACTACCAGCAGAACACCCCCATCGGCGACGGCCCCGTGCTGCTGCCCGACAACCACTACCTGAGCACCCA
GTCCAAGCTGAGCAAAGACCCCAACGAGAAGCGCGATCACATGGTCCTGCTGGAGTTCGTGACCGCCGCC
GGGATCACTCTCGGCATGGACGAGCTGTACAAGTAGGCATTGGAAGTTCTGTTTCAAGGGCCTGGGGCCG
CAGAAGATCAAGTTGATCCAAGATTGATTGATGGCAAGCATCACCATCACCATCACCATCACTAGAATCA
ACCTCTGGATTACAAAATTTGTGAAAGATTGACTGGTATTCTTAACTATGTTGCTCCTTTTACGCTATGT
GGATACGCTGCTTTAATGCCTTTGTATCATGCTATTGCTTCCCGTATGGCTTTCATTTTCTCCTCCTTGT
ATAAATCCTGGTTGCTGTCTCTTTATGAGGAGTTGTGGCCCGTTGTCAGGCAACGTGGCGTGGTGTGCAC
TGTGTTTGCTGACGCAACCCCCACTGGTTGGGGCATTGCCACCACCTGTCAGCTCCTTTCCGGGACTTTC
GCTTTCCCCCTCCCTATTGCCACGGCGGAACTCATCGCCGCCTGCCTTGCCCGCTGCTGGACAGGGGCTC
GGCTGTTGGGCACTGACAATTCCGTGGTGTTGTCGGGGAAGCTGACGTCCTTTCCATGGCTGCTCGCCTG
TGTTGCCACCTGGATTCTGCGCGGGACGTCCTTCTGCTACGTCCCTTCGGCCCTCAATCCAGCGGACCTT
CCTTCCCGCGGCCTGCTGCCGGCTCTGCGGCCTCTTCCGCGTCTTCGCCTTCGCCCTCAGACGAGTCGGA
TCTCCCTTTGGGCCGCCTCCCCGCCTGAGACATGATAAGATACATTGATGAGTTTGGACAAACCACAACT
AGAATGCAGTGAAAAAAATGCTTTATTTGTGAAATTTGTGATGCTATTGCTTTATTTGTAACCATTATAA
GCTGCAATAAACAAGTTAACAACAACAATTGCATTCATTTTATGTTTCAGGTTCAGGGGGAGATGTGGGA
GGTTTTTTAAAGCAAGTAAAACCTCTACAAATGTGGTAGGATCCGCGCCCGATGGTGGGACGGTATGAAT
AATCCGGAATATTTATAGGTTTTTTTATTACAAAACTGTTACGAAAACAGTAAAATACTTATTTATTTGC
GAGATGGTTATCATTTTAATTATCTCCATGATATCAGCAACTATATATTGATAGACATTTCCAGTTTGTG
ATATTAGTTTGTGCGTCTCATTACAATGGCTGTTATTTTTAACAACAAACAACTGCTCGCAGACAATAGT
ATAGAAAAGGGAGGTGAACTGTTTTTGTTTAACGGTTCGTACAACATTTTGGAAAGTTATGTTAATCCGG
TGCTGCTAAAAAATGGTGTAATTGAACTAGAAGAAGCTGCGTACTATGCCGGCAACATATTGTACAAAAC
CGACGATCCCAAATTCATTGATTATATAAATTTAATAATTAAAGCAACACACTCCGAAGAACTACCAGAA
AATAGCACTGTTGTAAATTACAGAAAAACTATGCGCAGCGGTACTATACACCCCATTAAAAAAGACATAT
ATATTTATGACAACAAAAAATTTACTCTATACGATAGATACATATATGGATACGATAATAACTATGTTAA
TTTTTATGAGGAGAAAAATGAAAAAGAGAAGGAATACGAAGAAGAAGACGACAAGGCGTCTAGTTTATGT
GAAAATAAAATTATATTGTCGCAAATTAACTGTGAATCATTTGAAAATGATTTTAAATATTACCTCAGCG
ATTATAACTACGCGTTTTCAATTATAGATAATACTACAAATGTTCTTGTTGCGTTTGGTTTGTATCGTTA
ATAAAAAACAAATTTGACATTTATAATTGTTTTATTATTCAATAATTACAAATAGGATTGAGACCCTTGC
AGTTGCCAGCAAACGGACAGAGCTTGTCGACAGTTTTCATTTTTTGGCAGTTTGGTGGTTTATACACATC
TTGGGATTTGATTAAAAGATGCATGACTTCACCCACACACTTGGAGTCGTGGTTGTAGAAATGCGTCAGA
GCCTTGATTAAACATCGGTTTTCACACTTGGCACACGAAACCACGTTTGCAATGTAACAGTTTAGTATAA
ACCTCTTCCTGTACATACCGCCGCGCGGTACATTGTTTTCTTTCAAATCGTTCAATATTTTTTTTATACA
CGGAGGCATATTAATCTTGTTGTTCAGCATGTCGACGACATTTTTCTTTCCTTCTACGCATTCTTTCATA
CAAATGTTTCTCTTGCTGCGTTTTTTAAAATTGGAATTTTTAATTTCATTAATAGTGGGCGGAGCCGTTA
ACAGCATGTACAATCGCAGTCCGGAAATTTTGACCAAAACCCCGCCATTGTAGAATACCGTGTATGGAGT
TAGGGTCAATTTATCAATAAAATCATCGGGATCAATTAAATATGTAGCTTTCTTGTCTAAACATGACGCT
CTAATGAGCGGACTCCACACGTTATACGATGCATTCGCCATACTTCGCGGCTTCTCGCACCAGCGGTCCT
GATTCGACTAACGGTCGATTGGATGGCTTAATAGTTTTAACGTCACCGACATACTCGGTAATTTTGTAGT
CGGCAGTTCTTTTGGGCGTGATCGTTGTCACTACGGGGGTCATGTCATCGCTTCGTAAAAACTTATTACA
ATCAAAGCTCGTGCCGGAACGCGTGCACAGATCGTGCACGTTGCGTCGCAAGCTATTTAATTCGCGCTTT
ATTTGATCTCTATCATAGTCGTGTTGAGATGCGACAACGGGCGCATTGTTAATTCTTGACGTGCGATACA
TAATATATTATTGGATAAAGTTGCATTAAATGAAACTAACTTACAAGATGGCTAGTTTGTTAAAATACGC
GCTGCGCTTGACTCGGGAATACAAAGAAAACATTATTCCACACTTTGATCACTTGACTCGATTGCGCGAT
TTAATCGACGGCATGATTAAAAGCGAGGATGTACAACGTTTTAATCGCACTAATCGCAATGATTTAATTT
CGGCTTGCATGCAAATCAACGTTCGGACGTACATGCCCAACGCCACGATAGATATGCGCAAACAACCCAA
CTGTATATATTTTCGAATTTGCCAATATTGCCACTTGGAGGCCGACGTGCCTTCGCCCGACGATCATTCG
GTGTACAGATACTTGTGCGTCGCGTGCGGCACGCCGCTGGTCATCGACCACCCGCTCGACGTGTTCGGCC
ACACGGAGGAAGGCGTCAACGAACTGCTCGAGGTGCAGCGAGTCAACGCGGGCGGGGAGTTGTAGGCGTC
ATAACTATTTATTAAATAAGATAATTTAAAAAATCGCCGTTAATATGCAAATCAAAACTGTACTATTGGC
TTTTGCGATGTTTGCCGCGTTGAACGCGCAACACGTTTTAGCCGCTTGCGCCGAGACCGGCGCCGTCTGC
GTTCATAACGACGAGTGTTGTAGCGGCGCATGTTCCCCCATATTTAATTATTGCTTACCACAATAAGTTT
AGTTTGCGTTAAAAAACAATAGTTGTTGCAAAATCGACACACGTGTATCAAAATGGCTCGCGTTAAAATT
GGAGAATTTAAATTTGGAGAAGATACGTTCAACCTGCGGTACGTGCTAGAGCGCGACCAACAGGTCCGGT
TCGTGGCCAAGGACGTCGCTAACAGTTTAAAATATACAGTTTGTGATAAAGCTATACGTGTTCATGTAGA
CAATAAATACAAATCGTTATTTGAGCAGACCATCCAAAATGGGGGCCCTACCTCTAACAGCGTCGTGAAA
AGGGGCGACCCGCTGTATTTGCAGCCGCATACAGTGCTCATTACTAAATCCGGCGTGATTCAGCTGATTA
TGAAGTCCAAATTGCCTTACGCCATAGAATTACAAGAATGGCTTTTAGAAGAAGTAATTCCTCAAGTGCT
CTGCACCGGCAAGTACGATCCCGCGATCAAACAACGGGAGGAGGAGAGCAAACAGTTGGTGACTAAGCTG
ATTGCGACATTCACCGAGCACACAAACGCGCTGCAAGCGGTGGTGGCGCAAAAAACCGAGGAACTTGTTA
AAAAACAAGAGTTTATTGAACGCATCGTTGCCATCAAGGACAAGCAGATCGAGGCCAAAGATTTGCAGGT
CACGCGCGTCATGACTGATCTAAACCGCATGTACACCGGCTTCCAGGAAACCATGCAAAAGAAAGACGAA
ATAATGCAGAAAAAAGACGCGCAGGTCACCGATTTAGTTGCCAAAGTGGTGGATTTGTCGGATCGCGCGG
TTCAATACCCCGCGGACAAGCGCAAACATCCGGTGTTGTGCGTGACGCGCGACGGCACTACGTTTACGGC
TATTACCGGCCAAAAGACGTACGTGGAAAACCAAAAGCATAAACGTAACATCAACGTTGCCAACATTGTG
GTGGAGAATATCCGGCCTAATCCTACCGTCGATTGGAACAACGCCACTGATCGGCTACAAGCTAAACGGA
GCAAGCGAAGCATAGTTTTGGTTCGCTGGAAGAAGCGCAACAATTTGAAAATAGGATAAAGTATTTGTTA
AAGAATGCAAATAATATTAATTAAATTAATAAATCTTGAACGTAATTTTGTCTTTCAATTTTGTGACCTC
TGGCTTTTTCGAATCTATCTATGGCTTCCTGCGGCGCAATACCCAGGGTGTGCATTAAATATCTGCACAC
CATGTAACCGGTGCGATTAATACCGTGTGTGCAGTGCACGCCCACCAACATGCCGGGACACTTTTCTGTA
AATTCTTTTACCGTGTCAATAAATTCTTGAACTATGCTTTCAGGCGGCAAAGTCTGGCCAGGTACTTGAA
TTTTTTTGTATAACAGGCCCGCCCGCAAAAAATGCACACCATCATAATATTTAGACGTGTTGGTTAAATC
GATTATTGCTCCAATACTAGGGTTTTGTTTTACTATCTGTTCTGCGGTCCACATATCTTCTTCGCTAGTC
ACGTACGCAAACAACTCGGGCCGCAAAGGTGTTTTAAAACATATCAGATTAGAATCTTTTATAACTTGGC
CGCATTGTAAATAGTTGTGCCAACGCGCGGGAAACATTTTACACGTGCTTTCAATCTTATCTCATAAACG
CAACTAAATATGATCCTTCAACTCGCTTTACGAGCCAAGCTT
Features (pLannotate 1.2.2; 33 found; start..end, strand, type, name):
      3..157     +  CDS            lacZα (fragment): LacZα fragment of β-galactosidase; lacZ fragment
    163..262     -  misc_feature   bom (fragment): basis of mobility region from pBR322
    364..399     -  CDS            rop (fragment): Rop protein, which maintains plasmids at low copy number; rop
    494..598     +  promoter       AmpR promoter: bla
    599..1459    +  CDS            AmpR: β-lactamase; bla; confers resistance to ampicillin, carbenicillin, and related antibiotics
   1630..2218    +  rep_origin     ori: high-copy-number ColE1/pMB1/pBR322/pUC origin of replication
   2401..2493    +  CDS            lacI (fragment): lac repressor; lacI; The lac repressor binds to the lac operator to inhibit transcription in E. coli. This inhibition can be relieved by adding lactose or isopropyl-β-D-thiogalactopyranoside (IPTG).
   2506..2527    +  protein_bind   CAP binding site: CAP binding activates transcription in the presence of cAMP. E. coli catabolite activator protein
   2542..2572    +  promoter       lac promoter: promoter for the E. coli lac operon
   2576..2598    +  protein_bind   lac operator (fragment): The lac repressor binds to the lac operator to inhibit transcription in E. coli. This inhibition can be relieved by adding lactose or isopropyl-β-D-thiogalactopyranoside (IPTG). lac repressor encoded by lacI
   2633..3253    -  CDS            PK1 (fragment): PK1_NPVAC - Also known as PK-1. Experimental evidence at transcript level: Swiss-Prot protein existence level 2. Serine/threonine protein kinase that plays a role in viral propagation by phosphorylating various viral and cellular substrates including the viral p6.9 protein or host histone H1. Participates in nucleocapsid assembly and polyhedra formation. From Autographa californica nuclear polyhedrosis virus (AcMNPV).
   3252..3539    +  CDS            P61 (fragment): P78_NPVAC - Experimental evidence at protein level: Swiss-Prot protein existence level 1. Plays a role in the transport of the nucleocapsids from the cytoplasm toward the host nucleus together with the host actin- polymerizing Arp2/3 complex. From Autographa californica nuclear polyhedrosis virus (AcMNPV).
   3836..3853    +  CDS            9xHis (fragment): 9xHis affinity tag
   4533..4905    -  3'UTR          polyhedrin 3' UTR: 3' UTR from the Autographa californica nucleopolyhedrovirus polyhedrin gene (Suzuki et al., 2006)
   4909..5472    -  CDS            PH (fragment): PYHD_NPVAC - Also known as P29, POLH. Experimental evidence at protein level: Swiss-Prot protein existence level 1. Major component of the virus occlusion bodies which are large proteinaceous structures termed polyhedra. These structures serve as the protective package for the virus particles outside the infected host and allow natural transmission of virus between insect hosts, assisting persistence in the environment. Forms the paracrystalline lattice of polyhedra and interacts with enveloped virions as well as other accessory molecules and structures to form a mature viral occlusion body. F
   5618..5995    +  enhancer       CMV enhancer: human cytomegalovirus immediate early enhancer
   5997..6196    +  promoter       CMV promoter: human cytomegalovirus (CMV) immediate early promoter
   6335..6467    +  intron         chimeric intron: chimera between introns from human β-globin and immunoglobulin heavy chain genes
   6512..6530    +  promoter       T7 promoter: promoter for bacteriophage T7 RNA polymerase
   6569..10369   +  CDS            Ptch1 (fragment): PTC1_MOUSE - Also known as Ptch. Experimental evidence at protein level: Swiss-Prot protein existence level 1. Acts as a receptor for sonic hedgehog (SHH), indian hedgehog (IHH) and desert hedgehog (DHH). Associates with the smoothened protein (SMO) to transduce the hedgehog's proteins signal. Seems to have a tumor suppressor function, as inactivation of this protein is probably a necessary, if not sufficient step for tumorigenesis. From Mus musculus (Mouse).
  10520..11235   +  CDS            mEGFP (fragment): enhanced GFP with monomerizing A206K mutation (Zacharias et al., 2002) mammalian codon-optimized
  11309..11329   +  CDS            7xHis: 6xHis affinity tag
  11336..11924   +  misc_feature   WPRE: woodchuck hepatitis virus posttranscriptional regulatory element
  11936..12057   -  polyA_signal   SV40 poly(A) signal: SV40 polyadenylation signal
  12080..12148   -  CDS            large T antigen (fragment): large T antigen from SV40 (simian virus 40)
  12191..12282   -  promoter       polyhedrin promoter: polh from Autographa californica; promoter for the baculovirus polyhedrin gene
  12286..13113   -  misc_recomb    baculovirus recombination region (lef2/ORF603): contains ORF603 and part of lef2
  12992..13621   -  CDS            LEF-2: LEF2_NPVAC - Experimental evidence at protein level: Swiss-Prot protein existence level 1. Plays an essential role in viral DNA replication. Does not seem to participate in the initiation step but is rather important for the amplification of DNA. Also required for expression from the vp39 and polh promoters. From Autographa californica nuclear polyhedrosis virus (AcMNPV).
  13605..13931   -  CDS            Y005_NPVAC: Protein predicted: Swiss-Prot protein existence level 4. From Autographa californica nuclear polyhedrosis virus (AcMNPV).
  13960..14412   +  CDS            Y004_NPVAC: Protein predicted: Swiss-Prot protein existence level 4. From Autographa californica nuclear polyhedrosis virus (AcMNPV).
  14465..14623   +  CDS            CTL: CXOL_NPVAC - Also known as CTX. Protein inferred from homology: Swiss-Prot protein existence level 3. From Autographa californica nuclear polyhedrosis virus (AcMNPV).
  14683..15666   +  CDS            Y002_NPVAC: Protein predicted: Swiss-Prot protein existence level 4. From Autographa californica nuclear polyhedrosis virus (AcMNPV).
  15704..16207   -  CDS            PTP: PTP_NPVAC - Experimental evidence at protein level: Swiss-Prot protein existence level 1. Plays a role in the regulation and processing of late viral mRNAs by displaying RNA 5'-triphosphatase and diphosphatase activities. From Autographa californica nuclear polyhedrosis virus (AcMNPV).
