[The description below was written by a language model from this plasmid's Addgene catalogue record and pLannotate feature annotations shown in this document.]
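Description:
pVLAD6-mmPtch1-B-NNQ-TEV-SBP is a BacMam transfer vector, about 16.3 kb, built on the pVLAD6 backbone for expressing an engineered mouse Patched1 (Ptch1) protein in mammalian cells through baculovirus transduction. It is maintained in E. coli as a high-copy plasmid through a ColE1/pUC-type origin and selected with ampicillin (AmpR/β-lactamase). Remnants of lacZα, the lac promoter/operator, bom and rop reflect its cloning-vector ancestry. The mammalian cassette is flanked by large stretches of AcMNPV baculovirus sequence. On one side are the lef2/ORF603 recombination region, LEF-2, PTP and neighbouring ORFs, and on the other are PK1, P78 and polyhedrin fragments. These stretches serve as homology arms for recombination with baculoviral DNA in insect cells, generating recombinant virus that carries the cassette.

Expression is driven by the CMV enhancer and promoter, followed by a chimeric β-globin/immunoglobulin intron and a T7 promoter that also serves as a sequencing primer site. The insert is the "Ptch1-B" form of the Hedgehog receptor, with residues 620–643 deleted and the protein truncated at residue 1291. It also carries the "NNQ" variant substitutions, which the record does not define further. The name and catalogue fields indicate a C-terminal TEV protease site and a streptavidin-binding peptide (SBP) tag for affinity purification, though neither element is annotated in the feature table. The table instead shows a partial mEGFP and a His tag downstream of Ptch1. Whether these are translated with the insert or are untranslated backbone remnants cannot be determined from the record. A WPRE follows the coding region to enhance transcript expression, and an SV40 poly(A) signal is annotated after it, though on the opposite strand. The associated work concerns the structural basis of Patched's cholesterol transport-like activity, consistent with use for large-scale protein production.
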