Addgene plasmid #120887: pVLAD6-mmPtch1-B-NNQ-TEV-SBP
Purpose: BacMam vector for Ptch1-B NNQ variant expression
Depositing lab: Philip Beachy. Depositing organization: Stanford University. Publication: Structural Basis for Cholesterol Transport-like Activity of the Hedgehog Receptor Patched. Zhang Y, Bulkley DP, Xin Y, Roberts KJ, Asarnow DE, Sharma A, Myers BR, Cho W, Cheng Y, Beachy PA. Cell. 2018 Nov 15;175(5):1352-1364.e14. doi: 10.1016/j.cell.2018.10.026. Epub 2018 Nov 8. PubMed 30415841.
Backbone
  Vector backbone: pVLAD6
  Vector type: Mammalian Expression
Growth in bacteria
  Bacterial resistance: Ampicillin, 100 μg/mL
  Growth temperature: 37°C
  Growth strain: DH5alpha
  Copy number: High Copy
Gene/Insert
  Gene/Insert name: Ptch1
  Species: M. musculus (mouse)
  Mutation: deleted amino acids 620-643, truncated at 1291, NNQ variant
  GenBank ID: NM_008957.3
  Entrez Gene: Ptch1 (a.k.a. A230106A15Rik, Ptc, Ptc1, Ptch, mes, wig)
  Promoter: CMV
  Tag / fusion protein: SBP (C terminal on insert)
  Cloning method: Gibson Cloning
  Sequencing primers: 5′ T7; 3′ GFPreverse
Terms and licenses: Academic/Nonprofit Terms; Industry Terms: Not Available to Industry
How to cite: pVLAD6-mmPtch1-B-NNQ-TEV-SBP was a gift from Philip Beachy (Addgene plasmid # 120887 ; http://n2t.net/addgene:120887 ; RRID:Addgene_120887)
